Addgene plasmid #65148: pYTK041
Purpose: Encodes Ubi-M as a Type 3a part to be used in the Dueber YTK system
Depositing lab: John Dueber. Depositing organization: University of California, Berkeley. Publication: A Highly Characterized Yeast Toolkit for Modular, Multipart Assembly. Lee ME, DeLoache WC, Cervantes B, Dueber JE. ACS Synth Biol. 2015 Apr 14. 10.1021/sb500366v PubMed 25871405.
Backbone
  Vector backbone: pYTK001
  Vector type: Bacterial Expression
Growth in bacteria
  Bacterial resistance: Chloramphenicol, 25 μg/mL
  Growth temperature: 37°C
  Growth strain: DH10B
  Copy number: High Copy
Gene/Insert
  Gene/Insert name: Ubi-M
  Species: S. cerevisiae (budding yeast)
  Cloning method: Restriction Enzyme; 5′ cloning site BsmBI (destroyed during cloning); 3′ cloning site BsmBI (destroyed during cloning)
Terms and licenses: Academic/Nonprofit Terms; Industry Terms: Not Available to Industry
Depositor comments: Type 3a parts are used for N-terminal coding sequences. This plasmid encodes for an N-terminal protein degradation tag. For more information, please visit the supplemental information in PMID:25871405.
How to cite: pYTK041 was a gift from John Dueber (Addgene plasmid # 65148 ; http://n2t.net/addgene:65148 ; RRID:Addgene_65148)
