[The description below was written by a language model from this plasmid's Addgene catalogue record and pLannotate feature annotations shown in this document.]
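Description:
pYTK041 is a small (about 2.0 kb) part-storage plasmid from a modular yeast toolkit (YTK) for hierarchical Golden Gate assembly. It is built on the pYTK001 part entry vector and is catalogued as a bacterial vector, although it serves to hold a DNA part rather than to express anything in E. coli. It is propagated in E. coli from a high-copy ColE1/pUC-type origin. Selection is with chloramphenicol, conferred by a cat gene driven by its native promoter and followed by a lambda t0 terminator. No yeast origin, yeast marker, or promoter driving the insert appears in the feature table, consistent with its role as a donor of a single part.

The payload is Ubi-M, a Type 3a part derived from S. cerevisiae. Type 3a parts supply N-terminal coding sequences that are joined in frame to a downstream coding part during assembly. The annotated ubiquitin coding sequence of roughly 230 bp makes up the bulk of the insert; the annotation tool matched it to a ubiquitin entry from another fungus, which reflects how highly conserved the protein is. The depositor describes the part as an N-terminal protein degradation tag. In ubiquitin-fusion designs of this kind, cellular deubiquitinases generally cleave off the ubiquitin, exposing a chosen residue at the new N-terminus that sets protein stability through the N-end rule. The name suggests that this residue is methionine, but the record does not say so or give the expected stability. The part was inserted using BsmBI sites that were destroyed in cloning. It is typically combined with promoter, coding sequence, and terminator parts to build yeast expression cassettes with tuned protein turnover.
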