Features (pLannotate 1.2.2; 5 found; start..end, strand, type, name):
     11..238     +  CDS            UBIQ_COPCO: Experimental evidence at protein level: Swiss-Prot protein existence level 1. Ubiquitin exists either covalently attached to another protein, or free (unanchored). When covalently bound, it is conjugated to target proteins via an isopeptide bond either as a monomer (monoubiquitin), a polymer linked via different Lys residues of the ubiquitin (polyubiquitin chains) or a linear polymer linked via the initiator Met of the ubiquitin (linear polyubiquitin chains). Polyubiquitin chains, when attached to a target protein, have different functions depending on the Lys residue of the ubiquitin that is
    378..412     -  terminator     lambda t0 terminator: minimal transcription terminator from phage lambda (Scholtissek and Grosse, 1987)
    486..1142    -  CDS            cat: CAT_ECOLX - Experimental evidence at protein level: Swiss-Prot protein existence level 1. This enzyme is an effector of chloramphenicol resistance in bacteria. From Escherichia coli. This protein is used as a marker in many commonly used cloning vectors, such as pACYC184.
   1143..1240    -  promoter       cat promoter: promoter of the E. coli cat gene encoding chloramphenicol acetyltransferase
   1324..1912    +  rep_origin     ori: high-copy-number ColE1/pMB1/pBR322/pUC origin of replication
>Addgene plasmid #65148 | pYTK041 | depositor full sequence | sequence record 110201 | Full Sequence
TCGGTCTCATATGCAGATTTTCGTTAAAACTTTAACTGGTAAAACAATTACTTTAGAAGTTGAGTCATCT
GATACTATCGATAATGTTAAATCTAAGATCCAGGATAAGGAAGGTATTCCTCCAGATCAACAAAGATTGA
TTTTCGCAGGTAAGCAGTTGGAGGACGGTAGGACTTTGTCTGATTATAACATACAGAAAGAATCTACTTT
GCACTTAGTCTTAAGATTAAGGGGAGGTATGCATGGTTCTGGTGCCTGGTTGTTACCTGTATCATTGGTT
AAAAGAAAGACCACATTGGCACCAAATACTCAAACTGCCTCTCCAAGAGCCTTGGCAGACTCTTTAATGC
AGAGATCAGGTTCTTGAGACCAGACCAATAAAAAACGCCCGGCGGCAACCGAGCGTTCTGAACAAATCCA
GATGGAGTTCTGAGGTCATTACTGGATCTATCAACAGGAGTCCAAGCGAGCTCGATATCAAATTACGCCC
CGCCCTGCCACTCATCGCAGTACTGTTGTAATTCATTAAGCATTCTGCCGACATGGAAGCCATCACAAAC
GGCATGATGAACCTGAATCGCCAGCGGCATCAGCACCTTGTCGCCTTGCGTATAATATTTGCCCATGGTG
AAAACGGGGGCGAAGAAGTTGTCCATATTGGCCACGTTTAAATCAAAACTGGTGAAACTCACCCAGGGAT
TGGCTGAAACGAAAAACATATTCTCAATAAACCCTTTAGGGAAATAGGCCAGGTTTTCACCGTAACACGC
CACATCTTGCGAATATATGTGTAGAAACTGCCGGAAATCGTCGTGGTATTCACTCCAGAGCGATGAAAAC
GTTTCAGTTTGCTCATGGAAAACGGTGTAACAAGGGTGAACACTATCCCATATCACCAGCTCACCGTCTT
TCATTGCCATACGAAATTCCGGATGAGCATTCATCAGGCGGGCAAGAATGTGAATAAAGGCCGGATAAAA
CTTGTGCTTATTTTTCTTTACGGTCTTTAAAAAGGCCGTAATATCCAGCTGAACGGTCTGGTTATAGGTA
CATTGAGCAACTGACTGAAATGCCTCAAAATGTTCTTTACGATGCCATTGGGATATATCAACGGTGGTAT
ATCCAGTGATTTTTTTCTCCATTTTAGCTTCCTTAGCTCCTGAAAATCTCGATAACTCAAAAAATACGCC
CGGTAGTGATCTTATTTCATTATGGTGAAAGTTGGAACCTCTTACGTGCCCGATCAATCATGACCAAAAT
CCCTTAACGTGAGTTTTCGTTCCACTGAGCGTCAGACCCCGTAGAAAAGATCAAAGGATCTTCTTGAGAT
CCTTTTTTTCTGCGCGTAATCTGCTGCTTGCAAACAAAAAAACCACCGCTACCAGCGGTGGTTTGTTTGC
CGGATCAAGAGCTACCAACTCTTTTTCCGAAGGTAACTGGCTTCAGCAGAGCGCAGATACCAAATACTGT
TCTTCTAGTGTAGCCGTAGTTAGGCCACCACTTCAAGAACTCTGTAGCACCGCCTACATACCTCGCTCTG
CTAATCCTGTTACCAGTGGCTGCTGCCAGTGGCGATAAGTCGTGTCTTACCGGGTTGGACTCAAGACGAT
AGTTACCGGATAAGGCGCAGCGGTCGGGCTGAACGGGGGGTTCGTGCACACAGCCCAGCTTGGAGCGAAC
GACCTACACCGAACTGAGATACCTACAGCGTGAGCTATGAGAAAGCGCCACGCTTCCCGAAGGGAGAAAG
GCGGACAGGTATCCGGTAAGCGGCAGGGTCGGAACAGGAGAGCGCACGAGGGAGCTTCCAGGGGGAAACG
CCTGGTATCTTTATAGTCCTGTCGGGTTTCGCCACCTCTGACTTGAGCGTCGATTTTTGTGATGCTCGTC
AGGGGGGCGGAGCCTATGGAAAAACGCCAGCAACGCGGCCTTTTTACGGTTCCTGGCCTTTTGCTGGCCT
TTTGCTCACATGTTCTTTCCTGCGTTATCCCCTGATTCTGTGGATAACCGTAG
