>Addgene plasmid #65148 | pYTK041 | addgene partial sequence | sequence record 111982 | pRS414-R 5'-CACCTCTGACTTGAGCGTCG-3'
GGGGGCGGAGCCTATGGAAAAACGCCAGCAACGCGGCCTTTTTACGGTTCCTGGCCTTTTGCTGGCCTTT
TGCTCACATGTTCTTTCCTGCGTTATCCCCTGATTCTGTGGATAACCGTAGTCGGTCTCATATGCAGATT
TTCGTTAAAACTTTAACTGGTAAAACAATTACTTTAGAAGTTGAGTCATCTGATACTATCGATAATGTTA
AATCTAAGATCCAGGATAAGGAAGGTATTCCTCCAGATCAACAAAGATTGATTTTCGCAGGTAAGCAGTT
GGAGGACGGTAGGACTTTGTCTGATTATAACATACAGAAAGAATCTACTTTGCACTTAGTCTTAAGATTA
AGGGGAGGTATGCATGGTTCTGGTGCCTGGTTGTTACCTGTATCATTGGTTAAAAGAAAGACCACATTGG
CACCAAATACTCAAACTGCCTCTCCAAGAGCCTTGGCAGACTCTTTAATGCAGAGATCAGGTTCTTGAGA
CCAGACCAATAAAAAACGCCCGGCGGCAACCGAGCGTTCTGAACAAATCCAGATGGAGTTCTGAGGTCAT
TACTGGATCTATCAACAGGAGTCCAAGCGAGCTCGATATCAAATTACGCCCCGCCCTGCCACTCATCGCA
GTACTGTTGTAATTCATTAAGCATTCTGCCGACATGGAAGCCATCACAAACGGCATGATGAACCTGAATC
GCCAGCGGCATCAGCACCTTGTCGCCTTGCGTATAATATTTGCCCATGGTGAAAACGGGGGCGAAGAAGT
TGTCCATATTGGCCACGTTTAAATCAAAACTGGTGAAACTCACCCAGGGATTGGCTGAAACGAAAAACAT
ATTCTCAATAAACCCTTTAGGGAAATAGGCCAGGTTTTCACCGTAACACGCCACATCTTGCGAATATATG
TGTAGAAACTGCCGGAAATCGTCGTGGTATTCACTCCAGAGCGATGAAAACGTTTCAGTTTGCTCATGGA
AAACGGTGTAACAAGGGTGAACACTATCCCATATCACCAGCTCACCGTCTTTCATTGCCATACGAAA
