>Addgene plasmid #65148 | pYTK041 | addgene partial sequence | sequence record 220917 | CAT-F 5'-GTTTGTGATGGCTTCCATGTC-3'
GGGGCGTAATTTGATATCGAGCTCGCTTGGACTCCTGTTGATAGATCCAGTAATGACCTCAGAACTCCAT
CTGGATTTGTTCAGAACGCTCGGTTGCCGCCGGGCGTTTTTTATTGGTCTGGTCTCAAGAACCTGATCTC
TGCATTAAAGAGTCTGCCAAGGCTCTTGGAGAGGCAGTTTGAGTATTTGGTGCCAATGTGGTCTTTCTTT
TAACCAATGATACAGGTAACAACCAGGCACCAGAACCATGCATACCTCCCCTTAATCTTAAGACTAAGTG
CAAAGTAGATTCTTTCTGTATGTTATAATCAGACAAAGTCCTACCGTCCTCCAACTGCTTACCTGCGAAA
ATCAATCTTTGTTGATCTGGAGGAATACCTTCCTTATCCTGGATCTTAGATTTAACATTATCGATAGTAT
CAGATGACTCAACTTCTAAAGTAATTGTTTTACCAGTTAAAGTTTTAACGAAAATCTGCATATGAGACCG
ACTACGGTTATCCACAGAATCAGGGGATAACGCAGGAAAGAACATGTGAGCAAAAGGCCAGCAAAAGGCC
AGGAACCGTAAAAAGGCCGCGTTGCTGGCGTTTTTCCATAGGCTCCGCCCCCCTGACGAGCATCACAAAA
ATCGACGCTCAAGTCAGAGGTGGCGAAACCCGACAGGACTATAAAGATACCAGGCGTTTCCCCCTGGAAG
CTCCCTCGTGCGCTCTCCTGTTCCGACCCTGCCGCTTACCGGATACCTGTCCGCCTTTCTCCCTTCGGGA
AGCGTGGCGCTTTCTCATAGCTCACGCTGTAGGTATCTCA
